Addgene plasmid #43362: II-GATT
Depositing lab: Chad Cowan & Kiran Musunuru. Depositing organization: Harvard University. Publication: A TALEN Genome-Editing System for Generating Human Stem Cell-Based Disease Models. Ding Q, Lee YK, Schaefer EA, Peters DT, Veres A, Kim K, Kuperwasser N, Motola DL, Meissner TB, Hendriks WT, Trevisan M, Gupta RM, Moisan A, Banks E, Friesen M, Schinzel RT, Xia F, Tang A, Xia Y, Figueroa E, Wann A, Ahfeldt T, Daheron L, Zhang F, Rubin LL, Peng LF, Chung RT, Musunuru K, Cowan CA. Cell Stem Cell. 2012 Dec 12. pii: S1934-5909(12)00645-5. doi: 10.1016/j.stem.2012.11.011. PubMed 23246482.
Backbone
  Vector backbone: pCRII-TOPO
  Backbone manufacturer: Invitrogen
  Backbone size w/o insert (bp): 3973
  Vector type: Bacterial Cloning
Growth in bacteria
  Bacterial resistance: Ampicillin and Kanamycin, 100 & 50 μg/mL
  Growth temperature: 37°C
  Growth strain: Top10
  Copy number: High Copy
Gene/Insert
  Gene/Insert name: II-GATT
  Species: Synthetic
  Insert size (bp): 426
  Cloning method: TOPO Cloning
  Sequencing primers: 5′ T7; 3′ M13-rev
Terms and licenses: Academic/Nonprofit Terms; Industry Terms: Not Available to Industry
How to cite: II-GATT was a gift from Chad Cowan & Kiran Musunuru (Addgene plasmid # 43362 ; http://n2t.net/addgene:43362 ; RRID:Addgene_43362)
