[The description below was written by a language model from this plasmid's Addgene catalogue record.]
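Description:
II-GATT is a bacterial cloning plasmid built on the commercial pCRII-TOPO backbone (about 4.0 kb without insert), into which a 426 bp synthetic insert was placed by TOPO cloning. It is a high-copy plasmid maintained in E. coli and carries both ampicillin and kanamycin resistance, so either or both antibiotics can be used for selection. No annotated feature table accompanies the record, so the origin of replication and other backbone elements are not itemised. The listing of T7 and M13-reverse as sequencing primers shows that these standard priming sites flank the cloning site and can be used to read across the insert.

The record gives only the insert's name, its synthetic origin and its size. It does not describe the contents or list any promoter, tag or reporter, which fits a storage and cloning vector rather than an expression construct. The associated publication describes a TALEN genome-editing system for generating human stem cell-based disease models. In that context, the name and size suggest a pre-assembled module of four TAL effector repeats (each roughly 100 bp) recognising the bases G, A, T and T, with the "II" prefix plausibly marking its position in an ordered assembly of such modules. This reading is an inference from the name, length and publication, not something the record states. On that basis, the plasmid would serve as one member of a library of building blocks from which repeat arrays are excised or amplified and joined into full-length TALEN DNA-binding domains in a separate expression vector. Distribution is limited to academic and nonprofit users.
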