>Addgene plasmid #43362 | II-GATT | depositor partial sequence | sequence record 58627 | II-GATT sequence 426 bps
CGTCTCGCTTAACCCCAGAGCAGGTCGTGGCAATCGCGAGCAATAACGGCGGAAAACAGGCTTTGGAAAC
GGTGCAGAGGCTCCTTCCAGTGCTGTGCCAAGCGCACGGACTCACCCCAGAGCAGGTCGTGGCAATCGCC
TCCAACATTGGCGGGAAACAGGCACTCGAGACTGTCCAGCGCCTGCTTCCCGTGCTGTGCCAAGCGCACG
GCCTCACCCCAGAGCAGGTCGTGGCCATTGCCTCGAATGGAGGGGGCAAACAGGCGTTGGAAACCGTACA
ACGATTGCTGCCGGTGCTGTGCCAAGCGCACGGATTAACCCCAGAGCAGGTCGTGGCCATTGCCTCGAAT
GGAGGGGGCAAACAGGCGTTGGAAACCGTACAACGATTGCTGCCGGTGCTGTGCCAAGCGCACGGGCTCA
GAGACG
