>Addgene plasmid #43362 | II-GATT | addgene partial sequence | sequence record 61910 | M13-F20 5'-TGTAAAACGACGGCCAGT-3'
CTATAGGGCGAATTGGGCCCTCTAGATGCATGCTCGAGCGGCCGCCAGTGTGATGGATATCTGCAGAATT
CGCCCTTAGTATCTTTCCTGTGCCCACGTCTCTGAGCCCGTGCGCTTGGCACAGCACCGGCAGCAATCGT
TGTACGGTTTCCAACGCCTGTTTGCCCCCTCCATTCGAGGCAATGGCCACGACCTGCTCTGGGGTTAATC
CGTGCGCTTGGCACAGCACCGGCAGCAATCGTTGTACGGTTTCCAACGCCTGTTTGCCCCCTCCATTCGA
GGCAATGGCCACGACCTGCTCTGGGGTGAGGCCGTGCGCTTGGCACAGCACGGGAAGCAGGCGCTGGACA
GTCTCGAGTGCCTGTTTCCCGCCAATGTTGGAGGCGATTGCCACGACCTGCTCTGGGGTGAGTCCGTGCG
CTTGGCACAGCACTGGAAGGAGCCTCTGCACCGTTTCCAAAGCCTGTTTTCCGCCGTTATTGCTCGCGAT
TGCCACGACCTGCTCTGGGGTTAAGCGAGACGCGCTAGGACGGCATCTATATAAGGGCGAATTCCAGCAC
ACTGGCGGCCGTTACTAGTGGATCCGAGCTCGGTACCAAGCTTGGCGTAATCATGGTCATAGCTGTTTCC
TGTGTGAAATTGTTATCCGCTCACAATTCCACACAACATACGAGCCGGAAGCATAAAGTGTAAAGCCTGG
GGTGCCTAATGAGTGAGCTAACTCACATTAATTGCGTTGCGCTCACTGCCCGCTTTCCAGTCGGGAAACC
TGTCGTGCCAGCTGCATTAATGAATCGGCCAACGCGCGGGGAGAGGCGGTTTGCGTATTGGGCGCTCTTC
CGCTTCCTCGCTCACTGACTCGCTGCGCTCGGTCGTTCGGCTGCGGCGAGCGGTATCAGCTCACTCAAAG
GCGGTAATACGGTTATCCACAGAATCAGGGGATAACGCAGGAAAGAACATGTGAGCAAAAGGCCAGCAAA
AGGCCAGGAACCGTAAAA
